>Addgene plasmid #123627 | pBXPC3H-Syb37 | depositor full sequence | sequence record 235836 | Full Sequence
AAGAAACCAATTGTCCATATTGCATCAGACATTGCCGTCACTGCGTCTTTTACTGGCACTTCTCGCTAAC
CAAACCGGTAACCCCGCTTATTAAAAGCATTCTGTAACAAAGCGGGACCAAAGCCATGACAAAAACGCGT
AACAAAAGTGTCTATAATCACGGCAGAAAAGTCCACATTGATTATTTGCACGGCGTCACACTTTGCTATG
CCATAGCATTTTTATCCATAAGATTAGCGGATCCTACCTGACGCTTTTTATCGCAACTCTCTACTGTTTC
TCCATACCCGTTTTTTGGGCTAACAGGAGGAATTAACCATGAAATACCTGCTGCCGACCGCTGCTGCCGG
ACTGCTGCTCCTCGCTGCCCAGCCTGCAATGGCCAGTCAGGTTCAGCTGGTTGAGAGCGGTGGTGGCCTG
GTCCAAGCTGGCGGTTCGCTGCGTCTGAGCTGCGCCGCAAGCGGTTTCCCGGTGAAACGTTGGTCTATGA
CTTGGTATCGTCAGGCACCGGGCAAAGAACGTGAGTGGGTCGCGGCGATTCGTAGCGCTGGTCATTGGAC
GCATTACGCAGATTCTGTTAAGGGCCGCTTTACCATCAGCCGCGACAACGCGAAGAATACGGTCTATTTG
CAGATGAATAGCCTGAAACCGGAAGATACCGCGGTTTACTACTGTAACGTGAAAGACGAAGGTGACTTCT
CTTACTGGTACGACTATTGGGGCCAAGGTACCCAAGTGACTGTGAGCGCATTAGAAGTTTTGTTTCAAGG
TCCACATCATCATCATCATCATCATCATCATCATTGAGTTTAAACGGTCTCCAGCTTGGCTGTTTTGGCG
GATGAGAGAAGATTTTCAGCCTGATACAGATTAAATCAGAACGCAGAAGCGGTCTGATAAAACAGAATTT
GCCTGGCGGCAGTAGCGCGGTGGTCCCACCTGACCCCATGCCGAACTCAGAAGTGAAACGCCGTAGCGCC
GATGGTAGTGTGGGGTCTCCCCATGCGAGAGTAGGGAACTGCCAGGCATCAAATAAAACGAAAGGCTCAG
TCGAAAGACTGGGCCTTTCGTTTTATCTGTTGTTTGTCGGTGAACGCTCTCCTGAGTAGGACAAATCCGC
CGGGAGCGGATTTGAACGTTGCGAAGCAACGGCCCGGAGGGTGGCGGGCAGGACGCCCGCCATAAACTGC
CAGGCATCAAATTAAGCAGAAGGCCATCCTGACGGATGGCCTTTTTGCGTTTCTACAAACTCTTTTGTTT
ATTTTTCTAAATACATTCAAATATGTATCCGCTCATGAGACAATAACCCTGATAAATGCTTCAATAATAT
TGAAAAAGGAAGAGTATGAGTATTCAACATTTCCGTGTCGCCCTTATTCCCTTTTTTGCGGCATTTTGCC
TTCCTGTTTTTGCTCACCCAGAAACGCTGGTGAAAGTAAAAGATGCTGAAGATCAGTTGGGTGCACGAGT
GGGTTACATCGAACTGGATCTCAACAGCGGTAAGATCCTTGAGAGTTTTCGCCCCGAAGAACGTTTTCCA
ATGATGAGCACTTTTAAAGTTCTGCTATGTGGCGCGGTATTATCCCGTGTTGACGCCGGGCAAGAGCAAC
TCGGTCGCCGCATACACTATTCTCAGAATGACTTGGTTGAGTACTCACCAGTCACAGAAAAGCATCTTAC
GGATGGCATGACAGTAAGAGAATTATGCAGTGCTGCCATAACCATGAGTGATAACACTGCGGCCAACTTA
CTTCTGACAACGATCGGAGGACCGAAGGAGCTAACCGCTTTTTTGCACAACATGGGGGATCATGTAACTC
GCCTTGATCGTTGGGAACCGGAGCTGAATGAAGCCATACCAAACGACGAGCGTGACACCACGATGCCTGT
AGCAATGGCAACAACGTTGCGCAAACTATTAACTGGCGAACTACTTACTCTAGCTTCCCGGCAACAATTA
ATAGACTGGATGGAGGCGGATAAAGTTGCAGGACCACTTCTGCGCTCGGCCCTTCCGGCTGGCTGGTTTA
TTGCTGATAAATCTGGAGCCGGTGAGCGTGGGTCTCGCGGTATCATTGCAGCACTGGGGCCAGATGGTAA
GCCCTCCCGTATCGTAGTTATCTACACGACGGGGAGTCAGGCAACTATGGATGAACGAAATAGACAGATC
GCTGAGATAGGTGCCTCACTGATTAAGCATTGGTAACTGTCAGACCAAGTTTACTCATATATACTTTAGA
TTGATTTAAAACTTCATTTTTAATTTAAAAGGATCTAGGTGAAGATCCTTTTTGATAATCTCATGACCAA
AATCCCTTAACGTGAGTTTTCGTTCCACTGAGCGTCAGACCCCGTAGAAAAGATCAAAGGATCTTCTTGA
GATCCTTTTTTTCTGCGCGTAATCTGCTGCTTGCAAACAAAAAAACCACCGCTACCAGCGGTGGTTTGTT
TGCCGGATCAAGAGCTACCAACTCTTTTTCCGAAGGTAACTGGCTTCAGCAGAGCGCAGATACCAAATAC
TGTCCTTCTAGTGTAGCCGTAGTTAGGCCACCACTTCAAGAACTCTGTAGCACCGCCTACATACCTCGCT
CTGCTAATCCTGTTACCAGTGGCTGCTGCCAGTGGCGATAAGTCGTGTCTTACCGGGTTGGACTCAAGAC
GATAGTTACCGGATAAGGCGCAGCGGTCGGGCTGAACGGGGGGTTCGTGCACACAGCCCAGCTTGGAGCG
AACGACCTACACCGAACTGAGATACCTACAGCGTGAGCTATGAGAAAGCGCCACGCTTCCCGAAGGGAGA
AAGGCGGACAGGTATCCGGTAAGCGGCAGGGTCGGAACAGGAGAGCGCACGAGGGAGCTTCCAGGGGGAA
ACGCCTGGTATCTTTATAGTCCTGTCGGGTTTCGCCACCTCTGACTTGAGCGTCGATTTTTGTGATGCTC
GTCAGGGGGGCGGAGCCTATGGAAAAACGCCAGCAACGCGGCCTTTTTACGGTTCCTGGCCTTTTGCTGG
CCTTTTGCTCACATGTTCTTTCCTGCGTTATCCCCTGATTCTGTGGATAACCGTATTACCGCCTTTGAGT
GAGCTGATACCGCTCGCCGCAGCCGAACGACCGAGCGCAGCGAGTCAGTGAGCGAGGAAGCGGAAGTGCG
CCTGATGCGGTATTTTCTCCTTACGCATCTGTGCGGTATTTCACACCGCATATGGTGCACTCTCAGTACA
ATCTGCTCTGATGCCGCATAGTTAAGCCAGTATACACTCCGCTATCGCTACGTGACTGGGTCATGGCTGC
GCCCCGACACCCGCCAACACCCGCTGACGCGCCCTGACGGGCTTGTCTGCTCCCGGCATCCGCTTACAGA
CAAGCTGTGACCGTCTCCGGGAGCTGCATGTGTCAGAGGTTTTCACCGTCATCACCGAAACGCGCGAGGC
AGCAGATCAATTCGCGCGCGAAGGCGAAGCGGCATGCATAATGTGCCTGTCAAATGGACGAAGCAGGGAT
TCTGCAAACCCTATGCTACTCCGTCAAGCCGTCAATTGTCTGATTCGTTACCAATTATGACAACTTGACG
GCTACATCATTCACTTTTTCTTCACAACCGGCACGGAACTCGCTCGGGCTGGCCCCGGTGCATTTTTTAA
ATACCCGCGAGAAATAGAGTTGATCGTCAAAACCAACATTGCGACCGACGGTGGCGATAGGCATCCGGGT
GGTGCTCAAAAGCAGCTTCGCCTGGCTGATACGTTGGTCCTCGCGCCAGCTTAAGACGCTAATCCCTAAC
TGCTGGCGGAAAAGATGTGACAGACGCGACGGCGACAAGCAAACATGCTGTGCGACGCTGGCGATATCAA
AATTGCTGTCTGCCAGGTGATCGCTGATGTACTGACAAGCCTCGCGTACCCGATTATCCATCGGTGGATG
GAGCGACTCGTTAATCGCTTCCATGCGCCGCAGTAACAATTGCTCAAGCAGATTTATCGCCAGCAGCTCC
GAATAGCGCCCTTCCCCTTGCCCGGCGTTAATGATTTGCCCAAACAGGTCGCTGAAATGCGGCTGGTGCG
CTTCATCCGGGCGAAAGAACCCCGTATTGGCAAATATTGACGGCCAGTTAAGCCATTCATGCCAGTAGGC
GCGCGGACGAAAGTAAACCCACTGGTGATACCATTCGCGAGCCTCCGGATGACGACCGTAGTGATGAATC
TCTCCTGGCGGGAACAGCAAAATATCACCCGGTCGGCAAACAAATTCTCGTCCCTGATTTTTCACCACCC
CCTGACCGCGAATGGTGAGATTGAGAATATAACCTTTCATTCCCAGCGGTCGGTCGATAAAAAAATCGAG
ATAACCGTTGGCCTCAATCGGCGTTAAACCCGCCACCAGATGGGCATTAAACGAGTATCCCGGCAGCAGG
GGATCATTTTGCGCTTCAGCCATACTTTTCATACTCCCGCCATTCAGAG
Features (pLannotate 1.2.2; 13 found; start..end, strand, type, name):
    120..285     +  promoter       araBAD promoter: araBAD; promoter of the L-arabinose operon of E. coli; the araC regulatory gene is transcribed in the opposite direction (Guzman et al., 1995)
    319..387     +  CDS            pel1 (fragment): PLY1_PECAS - Also known as pelA. Experimental evidence at protein level: Swiss-Prot protein existence level 1. Involved in maceration and soft-rotting of plant tissue. From Pectobacterium atrosepticum (strain SCRI 1043 / ATCC BAA-672) (Erwinia carotovora subsp. atroseptica).
    388..750     +  CDS            HV02_CANLF: Experimental evidence at protein level: Swiss-Prot protein existence level 1. From Canis lupus familiaris (Dog) (Canis familiaris).
    775..792     +  CDS            capTEV™ (fragment): composite tag for in vivo biotinylation, TEV protease cleavage, and 6xHis tagging
    911..1026    +  ncRNA          5S rRNA: Accession: RF00001 - 5S ribosomal RNA
   1030..1116    +  terminator     rrnB T1 terminator: Escherichia coli rrnB; transcription terminator T1 from the E. coli rrnB gene
   1208..1235    +  terminator     rrnB T2 terminator: transcription terminator T2 from the E. coli rrnB gene
   1254..1345    +  promoter       AmpR promoter: bla
   1346..2206    +  CDS            AmpR: β-lactamase; bla; confers resistance to ampicillin, carbenicillin, and related antibiotics
   2377..2965    +  rep_origin     ori: high-copy-number ColE1/pMB1/pBR322/pUC origin of replication
   3151..3291    -  misc_feature   bom: basis of mobility region from pBR322
   3393..3433    -  CDS            rop (fragment): Rop protein, which maintains plasmids at low copy number; rop
   3555..4433    -  CDS            araC: L-arabinose regulatory protein; araC
