>Addgene plasmid #123627 | pBXPC3H-Syb37 | addgene full sequence | sequence record 240501 | Addgene NGS Result
AAGAAACCAATTGTCCATATTGCATCAGACATTGCCGTCACTGCGTCTTTTACTGGCACTTCTCGCTAAC
CAAACCGGTAACCCCGCTTATTAAAAGCATTCTGTAACAAAGCGGGACCAAAGCCATGACAAAAACGCGT
AACAAAAGTGTCTATAATCACGGCAGAAAAGTCCACATTGATTATTTGCACGGCGTCACACTTTGCTATG
CCATAGCATTTTTATCCATAAGATTAGCGGATCCTACCTGACGCTTTTTATCGCAACTCTCTACTGTTTC
TCCATACCCGTTTTTTGGGCTAACAGGAGGAATTAACCATGAAATACCTGCTGCCGACCGCTGCTGCCGG
ACTGCTGCTCCTCGCTGCCCAGCCTGCAATGGCCAGTCAGGTTCAGCTGGTTGAGAGCGGTGGTGGCCTG
GTCCAAGCTGGCGGTTCGCTGCGTCTGAGCTGCGCCGCAAGCGGTTTCCCGGTGAAACGTTGGTCTATGA
CTTGGTATCGTCAGGCACCGGGCAAAGAACGTGAGTGGGTCGCGGCGATTCGTAGCGCTGGTCATTGGAC
GCATTACGCAGATTCTGTTAAGGGCCGCTTTACCATCAGCCGCGACAACGCGAAGAATACGGTCTATTTG
CAGATGAATAGCCTGAAACCGGAAGATACCGCGGTTTACTACTGTAACGTGAAAGACGAAGGTGACTTCT
CTTACTGGTACGACTATTGGGGCCAAGGTACCCAAGTGACTGTGAGCGCATTAGAAGTTTTGTTTCAAGG
TCCACATCATCATCATCATCATCATCATCATCATTGAGTTTAAACGGTCTCCAGCTTGGCTGTTTTGGCG
GATGAGAGAAGATTTTCAGCCTGATACAGATTAAATCAGAACGCAGAAGCGGTCTGATAAAACAGAATTT
GCCTGGCGGCAGTAGCGCGGTGGTCCCACCTGACCCCATGCCGAACTCAGAAGTGAAACGCCGTAGCGCC
GATGGTAGTGTGGGGTCTCCCCATGCGAGAGTAGGGAACTGCCAGGCATCAAATAAAACGAAAGGCTCAG
TCGAAAGACTGGGCCTTTCGTTTTATCTGTTGTTTGTCGGTGAACGCTCTCCTGAGTAGGACAAATCCGC
CGGGAGCGGATTTGAACGTTGCGAAGCAACGGCCCGGAGGGTGGCGGGCAGGACGCCCGCCATAAACTGC
CAGGCATCAAATTAAGCAGAAGGCCATCCTGACGGATGGCCTTTTTGCGTTTCTACAAACTCTTTTGTTT
ATTTTTCTAAATACATTCAAATATGTATCCGCTCATGAGACAATAACCCTGATAAATGCTTCAATAATAT
TGAAAAAGGAAGAGTATGAGTATTCAACATTTCCGTGTCGCCCTTATTCCCTTTTTTGCGGCATTTTGCC
TTCCTGTTTTTGCTCACCCAGAAACGCTGGTGAAAGTAAAAGATGCTGAAGATCAGTTGGGTGCACGAGT
GGGTTACATCGAACTGGATCTCAACAGCGGTAAGATCCTTGAGAGTTTTCGCCCCGAAGAACGTTTTCCA
ATGATGAGCACTTTTAAAGTTCTGCTATGTGGCGCGGTATTATCCCGTGTTGACGCCGGGCAAGAGCAAC
TCGGTCGCCGCATACACTATTCTCAGAATGACTTGGTTGAGTACTCACCAGTCACAGAAAAGCATCTTAC
GGATGGCATGACAGTAAGAGAATTATGCAGTGCTGCCATAACCATGAGTGATAACACTGCGGCCAACTTA
CTTCTGACAACGATCGGAGGACCGAAGGAGCTAACCGCTTTTTTGCACAACATGGGGGATCATGTAACTC
GCCTTGATCGTTGGGAACCGGAGCTGAATGAAGCCATACCAAACGACGAGCGTGACACCACGATGCCTGT
AGCAATGGCAACAACGTTGCGCAAACTATTAACTGGCGAACTACTTACTCTAGCTTCCCGGCAACAATTA
ATAGACTGGATGGAGGCGGATAAAGTTGCAGGACCACTTCTGCGCTCGGCCCTTCCGGCTGGCTGGTTTA
TTGCTGATAAATCTGGAGCCGGTGAGCGTGGGTCTCGCGGTATCATTGCAGCACTGGGGCCAGATGGTAA
GCCCTCCCGTATCGTAGTTATCTACACGACGGGGAGTCAGGCAACTATGGATGAACGAAATAGACAGATC
GCTGAGATAGGTGCCTCACTGATTAAGCATTGGTAACTGTCAGACCAAGTTTACTCATATATACTTTAGA
TTGATTTAAAACTTCATTTTTAATTTAAAAGGATCTAGGTGAAGATCCTTTTTGATAATCTCATGACCAA
AATCCCTTAACGTGAGTTTTCGTTCCACTGAGCGTCAGACCCCGTAGAAAAGATCAAAGGATCTTCTTGA
GATCCTTTTTTTCTGCGCGTAATCTGCTGCTTGCAAACAAAAAAACCACCGCTACCAGCGGTGGTTTGTT
TGCCGGATCAAGAGCTACCAACTCTTTTTCCGAAGGTAACTGGCTTCAGCAGAGCGCAGATACCAAATAC
TGTCCTTCTAGTGTAGCCGTAGTTAGGCCACCACTTCAAGAACTCTGTAGCACCGCCTACATACCTCGCT
CTGCTAATCCTGTTACCAGTGGCTGCTGCCAGTGGCGATAAGTCGTGTCTTACCGGGTTGGACTCAAGAC
GATAGTTACCGGATAAGGCGCAGCGGTCGGGCTGAACGGGGGGTTCGTGCACACAGCCCAGCTTGGAGCG
AACGACCTACACCGAACTGAGATACCTACAGCGTGAGCTATGAGAAAGCGCCACGCTTCCCGAAGGGAGA
AAGGCGGACAGGTATCCGGTAAGCGGCAGGGTCGGAACAGGAGAGCGCACGAGGGAGCTTCCAGGGGGAA
ACGCCTGGTATCTTTATAGTCCTGTCGGGTTTCGCCACCTCTGACTTGAGCGTCGATTTTTGTGATGCTC
GTCAGGGGGGCGGAGCCTATGGAAAAACGCCAGCAACGCGGCCTTTTTACGGTTCCTGGCCTTTTGCTGG
CCTTTTGCTCACATGTTCTTTCCTGCGTTATCCCCTGATTCTGTGGATAACCGTATTACCGCCTTTGAGT
GAGCTGATACCGCTCGCCGCAGCCGAACGACCGAGCGCAGCGAGTCAGTGAGCGAGGAAGCGGAAGTGCC
CCTGATGCGGTATTTTCTCCTTACGCATCTGTGCGGTATTTCACACCGCATATGGTGCACTCTCAGTACA
ATCTGCTCTGATGCCGCATAGTTAAGCCAGTATACACTCCGCTATCGCTACGTGACTGGGTCATGGCTGC
GCCCCGACACCCGCCAACACCCGCTGACGCGCCCTGACGGGCTTGTCTGCTCCCGGCATCCGCTTACAGA
CAAGCTGTGACCGTCTCCGGGAGCTGCATGTGTCAGAGGTTTTCACCGTCATCACCGAAACGCGCGAGGC
AGCAGATCAATTCGCGCGCGAAGGCGAAGCGGCATGCATAATGTGCCTGTCAAATGGACGAAGCAGGGAT
TCTGCAAACCCTATGCTACTCCGTCAAGCCGTCAATTGTCTGATTCGTTACCAATTATGACAACTTGACG
GCTACATCATTCACTTTTTCTTCACAACCGGCACGGAACTCGCTCGGGCTGGCCCCGGTGCATTTTTTAA
ATACCCGCGAGAAATAGAGTTGATCGTCAAAACCAACATTGCGACCGACGGTGGCGATAGGCATCCGGGT
GGTGCTCAAAAGCAGCTTCGCCTGGCTGATACGTTGGTCCTCGCGCCAGCTTAAGACGCTAATCCCTAAC
TGCTGGCGGAAAAGATGTGACAGACGCGACGGCGACAAGCAAACATGCTGTGCGACGCTGGCGATATCAA
AATTGCTGTCTGCCAGGTGATCGCTGATGTACTGACAAGCCTCGCGTACCCGATTATCCATCGGTGGATG
GAGCGACTCGTTAATCGCTTCCATGCGCCGCAGTAACAATTGCTCAAGCAGATTTATCGCCAGCAGCTCC
GAATAGCGCCCTTCCCCTTGCCCGGCGTTAATGATTTGCCCAAACAGGTCGCTGAAATGCGGCTGGTGCG
CTTCATCCGGGCGAAAGAACCCCGTATTGGCAAATATTGACGGCCAGTTAAGCCATTCATGCCAGTAGGC
GCGCGGACGAAAGTAAACCCACTGGTGATACCATTCGCGAGCCTCCGGATGACGACCGTAGTGATGAATC
TCTCCTGGCGGGAACAGCAAAATATCACCCGGTCGGCAAACAAATTCTCGTCCCTGATTTTTCACCACCC
CCTGACCGCGAATGGTGAGATTGAGAATATAACCTTTCATTCCCAGCGGTCGGTCGATAAAAAAATCGAG
ATAACCGTTGGCCTCAATCGGCGTTAAACCCGCCACCAGATGGGCATTAAACGAGTATCCCGGCAGCAGG
GGATCATTTTGCGCTTCAGCCATACTTTTCATACTCCCGCCATTCAGAG
Features (pLannotate 1.2.2; 13 found; start..end, strand, type, name):
    120..285     +  promoter       araBAD promoter: araBAD; promoter of the L-arabinose operon of E. coli; the araC regulatory gene is transcribed in the opposite direction (Guzman et al., 1995)
    319..387     +  CDS            pel1 (fragment): PLY1_PECAS - Also known as pelA. Experimental evidence at protein level: Swiss-Prot protein existence level 1. Involved in maceration and soft-rotting of plant tissue. From Pectobacterium atrosepticum (strain SCRI 1043 / ATCC BAA-672) (Erwinia carotovora subsp. atroseptica).
    388..750     +  CDS            HV02_CANLF: Experimental evidence at protein level: Swiss-Prot protein existence level 1. From Canis lupus familiaris (Dog) (Canis familiaris).
    775..792     +  CDS            capTEV™ (fragment): composite tag for in vivo biotinylation, TEV protease cleavage, and 6xHis tagging
    911..1026    +  ncRNA          5S rRNA: Accession: RF00001 - 5S ribosomal RNA
   1030..1116    +  terminator     rrnB T1 terminator: Escherichia coli rrnB; transcription terminator T1 from the E. coli rrnB gene
   1208..1235    +  terminator     rrnB T2 terminator: transcription terminator T2 from the E. coli rrnB gene
   1254..1345    +  promoter       AmpR promoter: bla
   1346..2206    +  CDS            AmpR: β-lactamase; bla; confers resistance to ampicillin, carbenicillin, and related antibiotics
   2377..2965    +  rep_origin     ori: high-copy-number ColE1/pMB1/pBR322/pUC origin of replication
   3151..3291    -  misc_feature   bom: basis of mobility region from pBR322
   3393..3433    -  CDS            rop (fragment): Rop protein, which maintains plasmids at low copy number; rop
   3555..4433    -  CDS            araC: L-arabinose regulatory protein; araC
