[The description below was written by a language model from this plasmid's Addgene catalogue record and pLannotate feature annotations shown in this document.]
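Description:
pBXPC3H-Syb37 is a bacterial expression plasmid of about 4.5 kb, built on the pBXPC3H backbone, for arabinose-inducible production of the synthetic binder Syb37 in E. coli. It replicates from a high-copy ColE1/pUC-type origin and is selected through the bla gene, which confers ampicillin resistance. A pBR322-derived bom region sits nearby, and only a short fragment of rop remains, in keeping with the high copy number listed. Regulation comes from the araBAD promoter together with a divergently oriented araC gene. AraC keeps expression off without L-arabinose and activates it when the sugar is added, giving tight, titratable control.

The payload is a single open reading frame downstream of the araBAD promoter. It begins with a PelB-type pectate lyase signal peptide, which directs the nascent protein to the periplasm, where oxidising conditions favour disulfide bond formation. Next comes the roughly 360 bp Syb37 insert. The automated annotation matches it to an immunoglobulin heavy-chain variable region, which fits a single-domain, antibody-like scaffold, although the record lists the species as synthetic. The backbone supplies a C-terminal 3C protease cleavage site and a His tag. The annotation detects only the short histidine stretch and labels it as a fragment of a different composite tag. This arrangement allows metal-affinity purification followed by tag removal. Transcription ends at the rrnB T1 and T2 terminators, preceded by a 5S rRNA segment from the same operon.

The associated publication concerns the structural basis of KDEL receptor function, which suggests Syb37 was produced as a purified binder for that structural work, though the record does not state its target explicitly.
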