Addgene plasmid #123627: pBXPC3H-Syb37
Purpose: Expresses Syb37 in e. coli cells, with Arabinose induction and Ampicillin selection
Depositing lab: Simon Newstead. Depositing organization: University of Oxford. Publication: Structural basis for pH-dependent retrieval of ER proteins from the Golgi by the KDEL receptor. Brauer P, Parker JL, Gerondopoulos A, Zimmermann I, Seeger MA, Barr FA, Newstead S. Science. 2019 Mar 8;363(6431):1103-1107. doi: 10.1126/science.aaw2859. PubMed 30846601.
Backbone
  Vector backbone: pBXPC3H
  Vector type: Bacterial Expression
Growth in bacteria
  Bacterial resistance: Ampicillin, 100 μg/mL
  Growth temperature: 37°C
  Growth strain: DH5alpha
  Copy number: High Copy
Gene/Insert
  Gene/Insert name: Syb37
  Species: Synthetic
  Insert size (bp): 360
  Tag / fusion protein: PelB (N terminal on insert); 3C-His (C terminal on backbone)
  Cloning method: Restriction Enzyme; 5′ cloning site Unknown (unknown if destroyed)
Terms and licenses: Academic/Nonprofit Terms; Industry Terms: Not Available to Industry
How to cite: pBXPC3H-Syb37 was a gift from Simon Newstead (Addgene plasmid # 123627 ; http://n2t.net/addgene:123627 ; RRID:Addgene_123627)
